>Addgene plasmid #67526 | pAAV-EF1a-GCaMP6s-WPRE-pGHpA | depositor full sequence | sequence record 119460 | pAAV-EF1a-GCaMP6s-WPRE-pGHpA sequence 6730 bps
CCTGCAGGCAGCTGCGCGCTCGCTCGCTCACTGAGGCCGCCCGGGCAAAGCCCGGGCGTCGGGCGACCTT
TGGTCGCCCGGCCTCAGTGAGCGAGCGAGCGCGCAGAGAGGGAGTGGCCAACTCCATCACTAGGGGTTCC
TGCGGCCGCACGCGTAAGCTTTGCAAAGATGGATAAAGTTTTAAACAGAGAGGAATCTTTGCAGCTAATG
GACCTTCTAGGTCTTGAAAGGAGTGGGAATTGGCTCCGGTGCCCGTCAGTGGGCAGAGCGCACATCGCCC
ACAGTCCCCGAGAAGTTGGGGGGAGGGGTCGGCAATTGAACCGGTGCCTAGAGAAGGTGGCGCGGGGTAA
ACTGGGAAAGTGATGTCGTGTACTGGCTCCGCCTTTTTCCCGAGGGTGGGGGAGAACCGTATATAAGTGC
AGTAGTCGCCGTGAACGTTCTTTTTCGCAACGGGTTTGCCGCCAGAACACAGGTAAGTGCCGTGTGTGGT
TCCCGCGGGCCTGGCCTCTTTACGGGTTATGGCCCTTGCGTGCCTTGAATTACTTCCACTGGCTGCAGTA
CGTGATTCTTGATCCCGAGCTTCGGGTTGGAAGTGGGTGGGAGAGTTCGAGGCCTTGCGCTTAAGGAGCC
CCTTCGCCTCGTGCTTGAGTTGAGGCCTGGCCTGGGCGCTGGGGCCGCCGCGTGCGAATCTGGTGGCACC
TTCGCGCCTGTCTCGCTGCTTTCGATAAGTCTCTAGCCATTTAAAATTTTTGATGACCTGCTGCGACGCT
TTTTTTCTGGCAAGATAGTCTTGTAAATGCGGGCCAAGATCTGCACACTGGTATTTCGGTTTTTGGGGCC
GCGGGCGGCGACGGGGCCCGTGCGTCCCAGCGCACATGTTCGGCGAGGCGGGGCCTGCGAGCGCGGCCAC
CGAGAATCGGACGGGGGTAGTCTCAAGCTGGCCGGCCTGCTCTGGTGCCTGGCCTCGCGCCGCCGTGTAT
CGCCCCGCCCTGGGCGGCAAGGCTGGCCCGGTCGGCACCAGTTGCGTGAGCGGAAAGATGGCCGCTTCCC
GGCCCTGCTGCAGGGAGCTCAAAATGGAGGACGCGGCGCTCGGGAGAGCGGGCGGGTGAGTCACCCACAC
AAAGGAAAAGGGCCTTTCCGTCCTCAGCCGTCGCTTCATGTGACTCCACGGAGTACCGGGCGCCGTCCAG
GCACCTCGATTAGTTCTCGAGCTTTTGGAGTACGTCGTCTTTAGGTTGGGGGGAGGGGTTTTATGCGATG
GAGTTTCCCCACACTGAGTGGGTGGAGACTGAAGTTAGGCCAGCTTGGCACTTGATGTAATTCTCCTTGG
AATTTGCCCTTTTTGAGTTTGGATCTTGGTTCATTCTCAAGCCTCAGACAGTGGTTCAAAGTTTTTTTCT
TCCATTTCAGGTGTCGTGAGGTACCGGATCCTCTAGAGGATCCTGTACACCGCGGGCTAGCGCCACCATG
GGTTCTCATCATCATCATCATCATGGTATGGCCAGCATGACTGGTGGACAGCAAATGGGTCGGGATCTGT
ACGACGATGACGATAAGGATCTCGCCACCATGGTGGACTCATCACGTCGTAAGTGGAATAAGACAGGTCA
CGCAGTCAGAGCTATAGGTCGGCTGAGCTCACTCGAGAACGTCTATATCAAGGCCGACAAGCAGAAGAAC
GGCATCAAGGCGAACTTCCACATCCGCCACAACATCGAGGACGGCGGCGTGCAGCTCGCCTACCACTACC
AGCAGAACACCCCCATCGGCGACGGCCCCGTGCTGCTGCCCGACAACCACTACCTGAGCGTGCAGTCCAA
ACTTTCGAAAGACCCCAACGAGAAGCGCGATCACATGGTCCTGCTGGAGTTCGTGACCGCCGCCGGGATC
ACTCTCGGCATGGACGAGCTGTATAAGGGCGGTACCGGAGGGAGCATGGTGAGCAAGGGCGAGGAGCTGT
TCACCGGGGTGGTGCCCATCCTGGTCGAGCTGGACGGCGACGTAAACGGCCACAAGTTCAGCGTGTCCGG
CGAGGGTGAGGGCGATGCCACCTACGGCAAGCTGACCCTGAAGTTCATCTGCACCACCGGCAAGCTGCCC
GTGCCCTGGCCCACCCTCGTGACCACCCTGACCTACGGCGTGCAGTGCTTCAGCCGCTACCCCGACCACA
TGAAGCAGCACGACTTCTTCAAGTCCGCCATGCCCGAAGGCTACATCCAGGAGCGCACCATCTTCTTCAA
GGACGACGGCAACTACAAGACCCGCGCCGAGGTGAAGTTCGAGGGCGACACCCTGGTGAACCGCATCGAG
CTGAAGGGCATCGACTTCAAGGAGGACGGCAACATCCTGGGGCACAAGCTGGAGTACAACCTGCCGGACC
AACTGACTGAAGAGCAGATCGCAGAATTTAAAGAGGCTTTCTCCCTATTTGACAAGGACGGGGATGGGAC
AATAACAACCAAGGAGCTGGGGACGGTGATGCGGTCTCTGGGGCAGAACCCCACAGAAGCAGAGCTGCAG
GACATGATCAATGAAGTAGATGCCGACGGTGACGGCACAATCGACTTCCCTGAGTTCCTGACAATGATGG
CAAGAAAAATGAAATACAGGGACACGGAAGAAGAAATTAGAGAAGCGTTCGGTGTGTTTGATAAGGATGG
CAATGGCTACATCAGTGCAGCAGAGCTTCGCCACGTGATGACAAACCTTGGAGAGAAGTTAACAGATGAA
GAGGTTGATGAAATGATCAGGGAAGCAGACATCGACGGGGATGGTCAGGTAAACTACGAAGAGTTTGTGC
AAATGATGACAGCGAAGTGAGTCGACAGATCTGAATTCGATATCAAGCTTATCGATAATCAACCTCTGGA
TTACAAAATTTGTGAAAGATTGACTGGTATTCTTAACTATGTTGCTCCTTTTACGCTATGTGGATACGCT
GCTTTAATGCCTTTGTATCATGCTATTGCTTCCCGTATGGCTTTCATTTTCTCCTCCTTGTATAAATCCT
GGTTGCTGTCTCTTTATGAGGAGTTGTGGCCCGTTGTCAGGCAACGTGGCGTGGTGTGCACTGTGTTTGC
TGACGCAACCCCCACTGGTTGGGGCATTGCCACCACCTGTCAGCTCCTTTCCGGGACTTTCGCTTTCCCC
CTCCCTATTGCCACGGCGGAACTCATCGCCGCCTGCCTTGCCCGCTGCTGGACAGGGGCTCGGCTGTTGG
GCACTGACAATTCCGTGGTGTTGTCGGGGAAATCATCGTCCTTTCCTTGGCTGCTCGCCTATGTTGCCAC
CTGGATTCTGCGCGGGACGTCCTTCTGCTACGTCCCTTCGGCCCTCAATCCAGCGGACCTTCCTTCCCGC
GGCCTGCTGCCGGCTCTGCGGCCTCTTCCGCGTCTTCGCCTTCGCCCTCAGACGAGTCGGATCTCCCTTT
GGGCCGCCTCCCCGCATCGATACCGAGCGCTGCTCGAGAGATCTACGGGTGGCATCCCTGTGACCCCTCC
CCAGTGCCTCTCCTGGCCCTGGAAGTTGCCACTCCAGTGCCCACCAGCCTTGTCCTAATAAAATTAAGTT
GCATCATTTTGTCTGACTAGGTGTCCTTCTATAATATTATGGGGTGGAGGGGGGTGGTATGGAGCAAGGG
GCAAGTTGGGAAGACAACCTGTAGGGCCTGCGGGGTCTATTGGGAACCAAGCTGGAGTGCAGTGGCACAA
TCTTGGCTCACTGCAATCTCCGCCTCCTGGGTTCAAGCGATTCTCCTGCCTCAGCCTCCCGAGTTGTTGG
GATTCCAGGCATGCATGACCAGGCTCAGCTAATTTTTGTTTTTTTGGTAGAGACGGGGTTTCACCATATT
GGCCAGGCTGGTCTCCAACTCCTAATCTCAGGTGATCTACCCACCTTGGCCTCCCAAATTGCTGGGATTA
CAGGCGTGAACCACTGCTCCCTTCCCTGTCCTTCTGATTTTGTAGGTAACCACGTGCGGACCGAGCGGCC
GCAGGAACCCCTAGTGATGGAGTTGGCCACTCCCTCTCTGCGCGCTCGCTCGCTCACTGAGGCCGGGCGA
CCAAAGGTCGCCCGACGCCCGGGCTTTGCCCGGGCGGCCTCAGTGAGCGAGCGAGCGCGCAGCTGCCTGC
AGGGGCGCCTGATGCGGTATTTTCTCCTTACGCATCTGTGCGGTATTTCACACCGCATA
[142 nt withheld, positions 4190-4331]
C
[141 nt withheld, positions 4333-4473]
CCTTTGACGTTGGAGTCCACGTTCTTT
[37 nt withheld, positions 4501-4537]
ACCCTATCTCGGGCTATTCTTTTGATTTATAAGGGATTTTGCCGATTTCGGCCTATTGGTTAAAAAATGA
GCTGATTTAACAAAAATTTAACGCGAATTTTAACAAAATATTAACGTTTACAATTTTATGGTGCACTCTC
AGTACAATCTGCTCTGATGCCGCATAGTTAAGCCAGCCCCGACACCCGCCAACACCCGCTGACGCGCCCT
GACGGGCTTGTCTGCTCCCGGCATCCGCTTACAGACAAGCTGTGACCGTCTCCGGGAGCTGCATGTGTCA
GAGGTTTTCACCGTCATCACCGAAACGCGCGAGACGAAAGGGCCTCGTGATACGCCTATTTTTATAGGTT
AATGTCATGATAATAATGGTTTCTTAGACGTCAGGTGGCACTTTTCGGGGAAATGTGCGCGGAACCCCTA
TTTGTTTATTTTTCTAAATACATTCAAATATGTATCCGCTCATGAGACAATAACCCTGATAAATGCTTCA
ATAATATTGAAAAAGGAAGAGTATGAGTATTCAACATTTCCGTGTCGCCCTTATTCCCTTTTTTGCGGCA
TTTTGCCTTCCTGTTTTTGCTCACCCAGAAACGCTGGTGAAAGTAAAAGATGCTGAAGATCAGTTGGGTG
CACGAGTGGGTTACATCGAACTGGATCTCAACAGCGGTAAGATCCTTGAGAGTTTTCGCCCCGAAGAACG
TTTTCCAATGATGAGCACTTTTAAAGTTCTGCTATGTGGCGCGGTATTATCCCGTATTGACGCCGGGCAA
GAGCAACTCGGTCGCCGCATACACTATTCTCAGAATGACTTGGTTGAGTACTCACCAGTCACAGAAAAGC
ATCTTACGGATGGCATGACAGTAAGAGAATTATGCAGTGCTGCCATAACCATGAGTGATAACACTGCGGC
CAACTTACTTCTGACAACGATCGGAGGACCGAAGGAGCTAACCGCTTTTTTGCACAACATGGGGGATCAT
GTAACTCGCCTTGATCGTTGGGAACCGGAGCTGAATGAAGCCATACCAAACGACGAGCGTGACACCACGA
TGCCTGTAGCAATGGCAACAACGTTGCGCAAACTATTAACTGGCGAACTACTTACTCTAGCTTCCCGGCA
ACAATTAATAGACTGGATGGAGGCGGATAAAGTTGCAGGACCACTTCTGCGCTCGGCCCTTCCGGCTGGC
TGGTTTATTGCTGATAAATCTGGAGCCGGTGAGCGTGGGTCTCGCGGTATCATTGCAGCACTGGGGCCAG
ATGGTAAGCCCTCCCGTATCGTAGTTATCTACACGACGGGGAGTCAGGCAACTATGGATGAACGAAATAG
ACAGATCGCTGAGATAGGTGCCTCACTGATTAAGCATTGGTAACTGTCAGACCAAGTTTACTCATATATA
CTTTAGATTGATTTAAAACTTCATTTTTAATTTAAAAGGATCTAGGTGAAGATCCTTTTTGATAATCTCA
TGACCAAAATCCCTTAACGTGAGTTTTCGTTCCACTGAGCGTCAGACCCCGTAGAAAAGATCAAAGGATC
TTCTTGAGATCCTTTTTTTCTGCGCGTAATCTGCTGCTTGCAAACAAAAAAACCACCGCTACCAGCGGTG
GTTTGTTTGCCGGATCAAGAGCTACCAACTCTTTTTCCGAAGGTAACTGGCTTCAGCAGAGCGCAGATAC
CAAATACTGTCCTTCTAGTGTAGCCGTAGTTAGGCCACCACTTCAAGAACTCTGTAGCACCGCCTACATA
CCTCGCTCTGCTAATCCTGTTACCAGTGGCTGCTGCCAGTGGCGATAAGTCGTGTCTTACCGGGTTGGAC
TCAAGACGATAGTTACCGGATAAGGCGCAGCGGTCGGGCTGAACGGGGGGTTCGTGCACACAGCCCAGCT
TGGAGCGAACGACCTACACCGAACTGAGATACCTACAGCGTGAGCTATGAGAAAGCGCCACGCTTCCCGA
AGGGAGAAAGGCGGACAGGTATCCGGTAAGCGGCAGGGTCGGAACAGGAGAGCGCACGAGGGAGCTTCCA
GGGGGAAACGCCTGGTATCTTTATAGTCCTGTCGGGTTTCGCCACCTCTGACTTGAGCGTCGATTTTTGT
GATGCTCGTCAGGGGGGCGGAGCCTATGGAAAAACGCCAGCAACGCGGCCTTTTTACGGTTCCTGGCCTT
TTGCTGGCCTTTTGCTCACATGT
Features (pLannotate 1.2.2; 17 found; start..end, strand, type, name):
      1..141     -  repeat_region  AAV2 ITR: inverted terminal repeat of adeno-associated virus serotype 2 inverted
    169..235     +  CDS            small t antigen (fragment): SV40 (simian virus 40) small t antigen
    261..472     +  promoter       EF-1α core promoter: core promoter for human elongation factor EF-1α
    473..581     +  intron         EF-1α intron A (fragment): intron upstream of the start codon of human EF-1α
   1207..1410    +  intron         EF-1α intron A: truncated intron upstream of the start codon of human EF-1α
   1468..2820    +  CDS            GCaMP6s: improved fluorescent protein-based calcium sensor (Chen et al., 2013)
   2833..2857    +  misc_feature   MCS (fragment): pBluescript multiple cloning site
   2857..3445    +  misc_feature   WPRE: woodchuck hepatitis virus posttranscriptional regulatory element
   3477..3953    +  polyA_signal   hGH poly(A) signal: human growth hormone polyadenylation signal
   3993..4133    +  repeat_region  AAV2 ITR: inverted terminal repeat of adeno-associated virus serotype 2 inverted
   4138..4189    -  misc_feature   bom (fragment): basis of mobility region from pBR322
   4208..4588    +  rep_origin     M13 ori (sequence partly withheld): M13 bacteriophage origin of replication; arrow indicates direction of (+) strand synthesis
   4664..4713    -  misc_feature   bom (fragment): basis of mobility region from pBR322
   4815..4850    -  CDS            rop (fragment): Rop protein, which maintains plasmids at low copy number; rop
   4945..5049    +  promoter       AmpR promoter: bla
   5050..5910    +  CDS            AmpR: β-lactamase; bla; confers resistance to ampicillin, carbenicillin, and related antibiotics
   6081..6669    +  rep_origin     ori: high-copy-number ColE1/pMB1/pBR322/pUC origin of replication
