[The description below was written by a language model from this plasmid's Addgene catalogue record and pLannotate feature annotations shown in this document.]
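Description:
pAAV-EF1a-GCaMP6s-WPRE-pGHpA is an adeno-associated virus transfer plasmid for constitutive mammalian expression of the genetically encoded calcium indicator GCaMP6s. It was built from a Cre-dependent (double-floxed) channelrhodopsin-EYFP AAV backbone, but the feature table shows no lox sites and the GCaMP6s coding sequence lies in the forward orientation relative to the promoter, so expression appears to be recombinase-independent. In bacteria the plasmid is maintained through a high-copy ColE1/pUC-type origin and selected with ampicillin via the β-lactamase gene. An M13/f1-type phage origin is also present. The catalogue lists a recombination-deficient growth strain, a common precaution against ITR rearrangement. The catalogue gives a total size of 6,680 bp, whereas the depositor's full sequence is 6,730 nt.

The expression cassette is flanked by two AAV2 inverted terminal repeats, which allow the intervening DNA to be replicated and packaged into recombinant AAV particles when rep, cap and helper functions are supplied in trans. Between them, the human EF-1α promoter with its intron A sequences drives strong, broadly active transcription of GCaMP6s, a GFP-based sensor whose fluorescence rises on calcium binding. According to the catalogue, the insert carries N-terminal 6xHis, T7 and Xpress epitope tags. Downstream, a WPRE enhances transcript stability and expression, and the human growth hormone polyadenylation signal terminates the message. Short annotated fragments (SV40 small t antigen, bom, rop, MCS) are probably backbone remnants or spurious matches rather than functional elements. The stated purpose is use as a fluorescent reporter for calcium imaging, either by direct transfection or after AAV packaging for in vivo delivery.
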