Addgene plasmid #67526: pAAV-EF1a-GCaMP6s-WPRE-pGHpA
Purpose: "Fluorescent reporter for calcium imaging"
Depositing lab: Botond Roska. Depositing organization: Friedrich Miescher Institute for Biomedical Research. Publication: PRESYNAPTIC NETWORKS. Single-cell-initiated monosynaptic tracing reveals layer-specific cortical network modules. Wertz A, Trenholm S, Yonehara K, Hillier D, Raics Z, Leinweber M, Szalay G, Ghanem A, Keller G, Rozsa B, Conzelmann KK, Roska B. Science. 2015 Jul 3;349(6243):70-4. doi: 10.1126/science.aab1687. PubMed 26138975.
Backbone
  Vector backbone: pAAV-EF1a-double floxed-hChR2(H134R)-EYFP-WPRE-HGHpA
  Backbone manufacturer: karl deisseroth
  Total vector size (bp): 6680
  Vector type: Mammalian Expression, AAV
Growth in bacteria
  Bacterial resistance: Ampicillin, 100 μg/mL
  Growth temperature: 37°C
  Growth strain: NEB Stable
  Copy number: Unknown
Gene/Insert
  Gene/Insert name: GCaMP6s
  Species: A. victoria (jellyfish)
  Insert size (bp): 1350
  Promoter: EF1a
  Tag / fusion protein: 6xHis (N terminal on insert); T7 tag (N terminal on insert); Xpress epitope (N terminal on insert)
  Cloning method: Restriction Enzyme; 5′ cloning site BamHI (destroyed during cloning); 3′ cloning site EcoRV (not destroyed)
  Sequencing primers: 5′ EF1a-F; 3′ WPRE-R
Resource information
  A portion of this plasmid was derived from a plasmid made by: Douglas Kim
Terms and licenses: Academic/Nonprofit Terms; Industry Terms: Not Available to Industry
How to cite: pAAV-EF1a-GCaMP6s-WPRE-pGHpA was a gift from Botond Roska (Addgene plasmid # 67526 ; http://n2t.net/addgene:67526 ; RRID:Addgene_67526)
