>Addgene plasmid #67526 | pAAV-EF1a-GCaMP6s-WPRE-pGHpA | addgene partial sequence | sequence record 119458 | EF1a-F 5'-TCAAGCCTCAGACAGTGGTTC-3'
CATTTCAGGTGTCGTGAGGTACCGGATCCTCTAGAGGATCCTGTACACCGCGGGCTAGCGCCACCATGGG
TTCTCATCATCATCATCATCATGGTATGGCCAGCATGACTGGTGGACAGCAAATGGGTCGGGATCTGTAC
GACGATGACGATAAGGATCTCGCCACCATGGTGGACTCATCACGTCGTAAGTGGAATAAGACAGGTCACG
CAGTCAGAGCTATAGGTCGGCTGAGCTCACTCGAGAACGTCTATATCAAGGCCGACAAGCAGAAGAACGG
CATCAAGGCGAACTTCCACATCCGCCACAACATCGAGGACGGCGGCGTGCAGCTCGCCTACCACTACCAG
CAGAACACCCCCATCGGCGACGGCCCCGTGCTGCTGCCCGACAACCACTACCTGAGCGTGCAGTCCAAAC
TTTCGAAAGACCCCAACGAGAAGCGCGATCACATGGTCCTGCTGGAGTTCGTGACCGCCGCCGGGATCAC
TCTCGGCATGGACGAGCTGTATAAGGGCGGTACCGGAGGGAGCATGGTGAGCAAGGGCGAGGAGCTGTTC
ACCGGGGTGGTGCCCATCCTGGTCGAGCTGGACGGCGACGTAAACGGCCACAAGTTCAGCGTGTCCGGCG
AGGGTGAGGGCGATGCCACCTACGGCAAGCTGACCCTGAAGTTCATCTGCACCACCGGCAAGCTGCCCGT
GCCCTGGCCCACCCTCGTGACCACCCTGACCTACGGCGTGCAGTGCTTCAGCCGCTACCCCGACCACATG
AAGCAGCACGACTTCTTCAAGTCCGCCATGCCCGAAGGCTACATCCAGGAGCGCACCATCTTCTTCAAGG
ACGACGGCAACTACAAGACCCGCGCCGAGGTGAAGTTCGAGGGCGACACCCTGGTGAACCGCATCGAGCT
GAAGGGCATCGACTTCAAGGAGGACGGCAACATCCTGGGGCACAAGCTGGAGTACAACCTGCCGGACCAA
CTGACTGAAGAGCAGATCGCAGAATTTAAAGAGGCTTTCTCCCTATTTGACAAGGACGGGGATGGGACAA
TAACAACCAAGGAGCTGGGGACGGTGATGCGGTCTCTGG
