>Addgene plasmid #67526 | pAAV-EF1a-GCaMP6s-WPRE-pGHpA | addgene partial sequence | sequence record 119459 | Futet-R 5'-CAAAGGCATTAAAGCAGCGT-3'
AAGGAGCAACATAGTTAAGAATACCAGTCAATCTTTCACAAATTTTGTAATCCAGAGGTTGATTATCGAT
AAGCTTGATATCGAATTCAGATCTGTCGACTCACTTCGCTGTCATCATTTGCACAAACTCTTCGTAGTTT
ACCTGACCATCCCCGTCGATGTCTGCTTCCCTGATCATTTCATCAACCTCTTCATCTGTTAACTTCTCTC
CAAGGTTTGTCATCACGTGGCGAAGCTCTGCTGCACTGATGTAGCCATTGCCATCCTTATCAAACACACC
GAACGCTTCTCTAATTTCTTCTTCCGTGTCCCTGTATTTCATTTTTCTTGCCATCATTGTCAGGAACTCA
GGGAAGTCGATTGTGCCGTCACCGTCGGCATCTACTTCATTGATCATGTCCTGCAGCTCTGCTTCTGTGG
GGTTCTGCCCCAGAGACCGCATCACCGTCCCCAGCTCCTTGGTTGTTATTGTCCCATCCCCGTCCTTGTC
AAATAGGGAGAAAGCCTCTTTAAATTCTGCGATCTGCTCTTCAGTCAGTTGGTCCGGCAGGTTGTACTCC
AGCTTGTGCCCCAGGATGTTGCCGTCCTCCTTGAAGTCGATGCCCTTCAGCTCGATGCGGTTCACCAGGG
TGTCGCCCTCGAACTTCACCTCGGCGCGGGTCTTGTAGTTGCCGTCGTCCTTGAAGAAGATGGTGCGCTC
CTGGATGTAGCCTTCGGGCATGGCGGACTTGAAGAAGTCGTGCTGCTTCATGTGGTCGGGGTAGCGGCTG
AAGCACTGCACGCCGTAGGTCAGGGTGGTCACGAGGGTGGGCCAGGGCACGGGCAGCTTGCCGGTGGTGC
AGATGAACTTCAGGGTCAGCTTGCCGTAGGTGGCATCGCCCTCACCCTCGCCGGACACGCTGAACTTGTG
GCCGTTTACGTCGCCGTCCAGCTCGACCAGGATGGGCACCACCCCGGTGAACAGCTCCTCGCCCTTGCTC
ACCATGCTCCCTCCGGTACCGCCCTTATACAGCTCGTCCATGCCGAGAGTGATCC
